>Addgene plasmid #160229 | pXZ13lacZalpha | addgene full sequence | sequence record 314764 | Addgene NGS Result
CTG
[124 nt withheld, positions 4-127]
C
[91 nt withheld, positions 129-219]
A
[49 nt withheld, positions 221-269]
CCTTTGACGTTGGAGTCCACGTTCTTT
[37 nt withheld, positions 297-333]
ACCCTATCTCGGTCTATTCTTTTGATTTATAAGGGATTTTGCCGATTTCGGCCTATTGGTTAAAAAAATG
AGCTGATTTAACAAAAATTTAACGCGAATTTTAACAAAATATTAACGCTTACAATTTCCATTCGCCATTC
AGGCTGCGCAACTGTTGGGAAGGGCGATCGGTGCGGGCCTCTTCGCTATTACGCCAGGGTACGGACTGAG
ACGTGAGTGAGCGCAACGCAATTAATGTGAGTTAGCTCACTCATTAGGCACCCCAGGCTTTACACTTTAT
GCTTCCGGCTCGTATGTTGTGTGGAATTGTGAGCGGATAACAATTTCACACAGGAAACAGCTATGACCAT
GATTACGAATTCGAGCTCGGTACCCGGGGATCCTCTAGAGTCGACCTGCAGGCATGCAAGCTTGGCACTG
GCCGTCGTTTTACAACGTCGTGACTGGGAAAACCCTGGCGTTACCCAACTTAATCGCCTTGCAGCACATC
CCCCTTTCGCCAGCTGGCGTAATAGCGAAGAGGCCCGCACCGATCGCCCTTCCCAACAGTTGCGCAGCCT
GAATGGCGAATGGCGTTCCAACATCCAATAAATCATACAGGCAAGGCAAAGAA
[54 nt withheld, positions 947-1000]
CGTCTCAATGCAGGCTGCATTAATGAATCGGCCAACGCGCGGGGAGAGGCGGTTTGCGTATTGGGCGCTC
TTCCGCTTCCTCGCTCACTGACTCGCTGCGCTCGGTCGTTCGGCTGCGGCGAGCGGTATCAGCTCACTCA
AAGGCGGTAATACGGTTATCCACAGAATCAGGGGATAACGCAGGAAAGAACATGTGAGCAAAAGGCCAGC
AAAAGGCCAGGAACCGTAAAAAGGCCGCGTTGCTGGCGTTTTTCCATAGGCTCCGCCCCCCTGACGAGCA
TCACAAAAATCGACGCTCAAGTCAGAGGTGGCGAAACCCGACAGGACTATAAAGATACCAGGCGTTTCCC
CCTGGAAGCTCCCTCGTGCGCTCTCCTGTTCCGACCCTGCCGCTTACCGGATACCTGTCCGCCTTTCTCC
CTTCGGGAAGCGTGGCGCTTTCTCATAGCTCACGCTGTAGGTATCTCAGTTCGGTGTAGGTCGTTCGCTC
CAAGCTGGGCTGTGTGCACGAACCCCCCGTTCAGCCCGACCGCTGCGCCTTATCCGGTAACTATCGTCTT
GAGTCCAACCCGGTAAGACACGACTTATCGCCACTGGCAGCAGCCACTGGTAACAGGATTAGCAGAGCGA
GGTATGTAGGCGGTGCTACAGAGTTCTTGAAGTGGTGGCCTAACTACGGCTACACTAGAAGAACAGTATT
TGGTATCTGCGCTCTGCTGAAGCCAGTTACCTTCGGAAAAAGAGTTGGTAGCTCTTGATCCGGCAAACAA
ACCACCGCTGGTAGCGGTGGTTTTTTTGTTTGCAAGCAGCAGATTACGCGCAGAAAAAAAGGATCTCAAG
AAGATCCTTTGATCTTTTCTACGGGGTCTGACGCTCAGTGGAACGAAAACTCACGTTAAGGGATTTTGGT
CATGAGATTATCAAAAAGGATCTTCACCTAGATCCTTTTAAATTAAAAATGAAGTTTTAAATCAATCTAA
AGTATATATGAGTAAACTTGGTCTGACAGTTACCAATGCTTAATCAGTGAGGCACCTATCTCAGCGATCT
GTCTATTTCGTTCATCCATAGTTGCCTGACTCCCCGTCGTGTAGATAACTACGATACGGGAGGGCTTACC
ATCTGGCCCCAGTGCTGCAATGATACCGCGAGACCCACGCTCACCGGCTCCAGATTTATCAGCAATAAAC
CAGCCAGCCGGAAGGGCCGAGCGCAGAAGTGGTCCTGCAACTTTATCCGCCTCCATCCAGTCTATTAATT
GTTGCCGGGAAGCTAGAGTAAGTAGTTCGCCAGTTAATAGTTTGCGCAACGTTGTTGCCATTGCTACAGG
CATCGTGGTGTCACGCTCGTCGTTTGGTATGGCTTCATTCAGCTCCGGTTCCCAACGATCAAGGCGAGTT
ACATGATCCCCCATGTTGTGCAAAAAAGCGGTTAGCTCCTTCGGTCCTCCGATCGTTGTCAGAAGTAAGT
TGGCCGCAGTGTTATCACTCATGGTTATGGCAGCACTGCATAATTCTCTTACTGTCATGCCATCCGTAAG
ATGCTTTTCTGTGACTGGTGAGTACTCAACCAAGTCATTCTGAGAATAGTGTATGCGGCGACCGAGTTGC
TCTTGCCCGGCGTCAATACGGGATAATACCGCGCCACATAGCAGAACTTTAAAAGTGCTCATCATTGGAA
AACGTTCTTCGGGGCGAAAACTCTCAAGGATCTTACCGCTGTTGAGATCCAGTTCGATGTAACCCACTCG
TGCACCCAACTGATCTTCAGCATCTTTTACTTTCACCAGCGTTTCTGGGTGAGCAAAAACAGGAAGGCAA
AATGCCGCAAAAAAGGGAATAAGGGCGACACGGAAATGTTGAATACTCATACTCTTCCTTTTTCAATATT
ATTGAAGCATTTATCAGGGTTATTGTCTCATGAGCGGATACATATTTGAATGTATTTAGAAAAATAAACA
AATAGGGGTTCCGCGCACATTTCCCCGAAAAGTGCCAC
Features (pLannotate 1.2.2; 12 found; start..end, strand, type, name):
      4..362     +  rep_origin     f1 ori (sequence partly withheld): f1 bacteriophage origin of replication; arrow indicates direction of (+) strand synthesis
    464..530     -  CDS            lacZα (fragment): LacZα fragment of β-galactosidase; lacZ fragment
    566..587     +  protein_bind   CAP binding site: CAP binding activates transcription in the presence of cAMP. E. coli catabolite activator protein
    602..632     +  promoter       lac promoter: promoter for the E. coli lac operon
    640..656     +  protein_bind   lac operator: The lac repressor binds to the lac operator to inhibit transcription in E. coli. This inhibition can be relieved by adding lactose or isopropyl-β-D-thiogalactopyranoside (IPTG). lac repressor encoded by lacI
    690..746     +  misc_feature   MCS: pUC18/19 multiple cloning site
    749..903     +  CDS            lacZα (fragment): LacZα fragment of β-galactosidase; lacZ fragment
    913..1000    -  CDS            M13 gene II (fragment) (sequence partly withheld): pII; II; replication
   1014..1068    -  CDS            lacI (fragment): lac repressor; lacI; The lac repressor binds to the lac operator to inhibit transcription in E. coli. This inhibition can be relieved by adding lactose or isopropyl-β-D-thiogalactopyranoside (IPTG).
   1251..1839    -  rep_origin     ori: high-copy-number ColE1/pMB1/pBR322/pUC origin of replication
   2010..2870    -  CDS            AmpR: β-lactamase; bla; confers resistance to ampicillin, carbenicillin, and related antibiotics
   2871..2975    -  promoter       AmpR promoter: bla
