[The description below was written by a language model from this plasmid's Addgene catalogue record and pLannotate feature annotations shown in this document.]
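Description:
pXZ13lacZalpha is an empty bacterial cloning backbone derived from pXZ13, a vector used to assemble donor plasmids for a two-step CRISPR- and RMCE-based genome engineering strategy in Drosophila. It is a small (about 3 kb) high-copy plasmid that replicates in E. coli from a ColE1/pUC-type origin and is selected with ampicillin through a β-lactamase gene driven by its own bla promoter. An f1 bacteriophage origin is also annotated, a common backbone element that permits single-stranded DNA production with helper phage.

The modification relative to the parent is a lacZα stuffer cassette, amplified from pEMBL18- and placed between the two Esp3I (type IIS) sites used for Golden Gate assembly. The feature table shows this unit as a CAP binding site, lac promoter and lac operator followed by a pUC18/19-type multiple cloning site and a lacZα coding fragment. Short fragments of M13 gene II and lacI lie next to it, probably carried over with the amplified segment, and a second short lacZα fragment on the opposite strand is likely a backbone remnant.

According to the depositor, the stuffer improves cloning efficiency in two ways. It increases the distance between the Esp3I sites so that both are cut completely. It also allows blue/white screening: in an α-complementing host on X-gal, uncut or religated vector gives blue colonies, while recombinants in which the assembled fragments have replaced lacZα are white. The Esp3I sites themselves are not annotated in the feature table. The vector carries no insert of its own and serves as a recipient for building homology donor constructs.
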