Addgene plasmid #160229: pXZ13lacZalpha
Purpose: (Empty Backbone) places LacZalpha unit between Esp3I sites for better cutting of plasmid and ability to distinguish recombinants as white colonies when plated on Xgal plates
Depositing lab: Ian Duncan. Depositing organization: Washington University in Saint Louis.
Backbone
  Vector backbone: pXZ13 (Addgene plasmid #60949)
  Backbone manufacturer: Zhang et al. G3. 2014 Oct 15;4(12):2409-18
  Backbone size (bp): 2528
  Modifications to backbone: pXZ13 was digested with Esp3I and the lacZ alpha subunit from pEMBL18- was cloned in as a compatible PCR fragment
  Vector type: Bacterial Expression, CRISPR
  Promoter: lac
Growth in bacteria
  Bacterial resistance: Ampicillin, 100 μg/mL
  Growth temperature: 37°C
  Growth strain: DH5alpha
  Copy number: High Copy
Gene/Insert
  Cloning method: Gibson Cloning
Terms and licenses: Academic/Nonprofit Terms; Industry Terms: Not Available to Industry
Depositor comments: This vector is an improvement upon the published pXZ13 vector for Golden Gate cloning of the donor plasmid in the published article noted below. The vector increases cloning efficiency in two ways: 1) the distance between the Esp3I sites is increased to insure complete cutting at both sites, and 2) lacZ alpha is placed between the two cutting sites to provide Blue/White screening of recombinants. Vector progenitor reference: Zhang X, Koolhaas WH, Schnorrer F. A Versatile Two-Step CRISPR- and RMCE-Based Strategy for Efficient Genome Engineering in Drosophila. G3(Bethesda). 2014 Oct 15;4(12):2409-18.
How to cite: pXZ13lacZalpha was a gift from Ian Duncan (Addgene plasmid # 160229 ; http://n2t.net/addgene:160229 ; RRID:Addgene_160229)
